>Addgene plasmid #129774 | pCZGY1584 Pcol-19::ebp-2::mGFP::unc-54 3'UTR | addgene full sequence | sequence record 257699 | Addgene NGS Result
GTACAAAAAAGCAGGCTCCGAATTCGCCCTTGTTTTCAGAAACCGAGGCAAAATGGTCGTCAACGTGTTC
ATCTCGGCTGTGACCACTGACACGCTGAGCCGGAAGGAAGCAGTTGCTTGGGTCAATAACCTACTCAAGG
TTTGAATTTGCGGGAAATGTTCAAATTATTTAATATTTCAAATTTCAGAGTCACTTCACCAAAGTGGAAG
AGATGGCGTCTGGAGCCGCGTACTGTCAGCTCACTCATCTCTTGTTCAACGCCATCAACCTGAAGAAGGT
CAAATTCAACCCACGGAGCGAGCCCGATGTTCTGAACAATTGGAAGGTGCTCACAACGACCTGGAAGGAT
CTCGGCATTGACAAGCCGGTCGATGTCGAGAAAATGAAGAAGGCCAAGTTCCAGGACAACATGGAGTTTT
TGCAATGGTTCTACAAGGTACGTTCTTTTTGTGAGAGGCATAATAACTTTTTAATAACTTTTTTTTTGCA
GTTCTACAATGCGAACCTGACCACGGAGCCAGAAGAATATGATGCAGTTGGTGCTCGATTCGGAGAGGAC
TTGCCCGCTCTGAAAGGATCCACAGGCTCTCGTCCAGTTGCTGCTCCTGCTAGACCGGTGGCTGCCGCTC
CGCCAAAGCCAAGGCCTGCTGCGCCAGCGGTTGCGGCTCCAGCTGTGAAAGCATCAGTTCCACCGACAGT
TCGCAACGGCACCCGGCCCGCTCCAGCGACATCAGCCGGAACTCGACGCGCTGACCCATCTGCAAGCGAA
GAACTTCTCAAACAAGGTTTGAGATTCCGTGATAATTGTACTATTATTAAATTTTTGTTTTTAGAAATCG
AGAAACACAAGGCCGCCAGTGATGAATGGGAGACGACGGCCAAGGAAATGGAGACAGAACGAGAATACTA
CTACTCAATTCTTCAGCGTGTCGAAAGTCTTGCCAACGAAGCAGAGGAGAGTGGTTCCAGTACGGTCGAC
GTGGCGGCTCTGAAGACGATTCTCTACGCCGGAAACGAGGACACTGAGCAGGTCGATGAAATCGAAAACG
AACATCTTGTCGAGTCTCTGCAGGCAAATCTGGACGATACGGAGACTTTCAAGGGCGAATTCGACCCAGC
TTTCTTGTACAAAGTGGTGATGTACCATGGTATTGATATCATGGTGAGCAAGGGCGAGGAGCTGTTCACC
GGGGTGGTGCCCATCCTGGTCGAGCTGGACGGCGACGTAAACGGCCACAAGTTCAGCGTGTCCGGCGAGG
GCGAGGGCGATGCCACCTACGGCAAGCTGACCCTGAAGTTCATCTGCACCACCGGCAAGCTGCCCGTGCC
CTGGCCCACCCTCGTGACCACCCTGACCTACGGCGTGCAGTGCTTCAGCCGCTACCCCGACCACATGAAG
CAGCACGACTTCTTCAAGTCCGCCATGCCCGAAGGCTACGTCCAGGAGCGCACCATCTTCTTCAAGGACG
ACGGCAACTACAAGACCCGCGCCGAGGTGAAGTTCGAGGGCGACACCCTGGTGAACCGCATCGAGCTGAA
GGGCATCGACTTCAAGGAGGACGGCAACATCCTGGGGCACAAGCTGGAGTACAACTACAACAGCCACAAC
GTCTATATCATGGCCGACAAGCAGAAGAACGGCATCAAGGTGAACTTCAAGATCCGCCACAACATCGAGG
ACGGCAGCGTGCAGCTCGCCGACCACTACCAGCAGAACACCCCCATCGGCGACGGCCCCGTGCTGCTGCC
CGACAACCACTACCTGAGCACCCAGTCCAAGCTGAGCAAAGACCCCAACGAGAAGCGCGATCACATGGTC
CTGCTGGAGTTCGTGACCGCCGCCGGGATCACTCTCGGCATGGACGAGCTGTACAAGTAAGATATCTGAG
CTCCGCATCGGCCGCTGTCATCAGATCGCCATCTCGCGCCCGTGCCTCTGACTTCTAAGTCCAATTACTC
TTCAACATCCCTACATGCTCTTTCTCCCTGTGCTCCCACCCCCTATTTTTGTTATTATCAAAAAACTTCT
CTTAATTTCTTTGTTTTTTAGCTTCTTTTAAGTCACCTCTAACAATGAAATTGTGTAGATTCAAAAATAG
AATTAATTCGTAATAAAAAGTCGAAAAAAATTGTGCTCCCTCCCCCCATTAATAATAATTCTATCCCAAA
ATCTACACAATGTTCTGTGTACACTTCTTATGTTTTTTACTTCTGATAAATTTTTTTGAAACATCATAGA
AAAAACCGCACACAAAATACCTTATCATATGTTACGTTTCAGTTTATGACCGCAATTTTTATTTCTTCGC
ACGTCTGGGCCTCTCATGACGTCAAATCATGCTCATCGTGAAAAAGTTTTGGAGTATTTTTGGAATTTTT
CAATCAAGTGAAAGTTTATGAAATTAATTTTCCTGCTTTTGCTTTTTGGGGTTTCCCCTATTGTTTGTCA
AGATTTCGAGGACGGCGTTTTTCTTGCTAAAATCACAAGTATTGATGAGCACGATGCAAGAAAGATCGGA
AGAAGGTTTGGGTTTGAGGCTCAGTGGAAGGTGAGTAGAAGTTGATAATTTGAAAGTGGAGTAGTGTCTA
TGGGGTTTTTGCCTTAAATGACAGAATACATTCCCAATATACCAAACATAACTGTTTCTACTAGTCGGCC
GTACGGGCCCTTTCGTCTCGCGCGTTTCGGTGATGACGGTGAAAACCTCTGACACATGCAGCTCCCGGAG
ACGGTCACAGCTTGTCTGTAAGCGGATGCCGGGAGCAGACAAGCCCGTCAGGGCGCGTCAGCGGGTGTTG
GCGGGTGTCGGGGCTGGCTTAACTATGCGGCATCAGAGCAGATTGTACTGAGAGTGCACCATATGCGGTG
TGAAATACCGCACAGATGCGTAAGGAGAAAATACCGCATCAGGCGGCCTTAAGGGCCTCGTGATACGCCT
ATTTTTATAGGTTAATGTCATGATAATAATGGTTTCTTAGACGTCAGGTGGCACTTTTCGGGGAAATGTG
CGCGGAACCCCTATTTGTTTATTTTTCTAAATACATTCAAATATGTATCCGCTCATGAGACAATAACCCT
GATAAATGCTTCAATAATATTGAAAAAGGAAGAGTATGAGTATTCAACATTTCCGTGTCGCCCTTATTCC
CTTTTTTGCGGCATTTTGCCTTCCTGTTTTTGCTCACCCAGAAACGCTGGTGAAAGTAAAAGATGCTGAA
GATCAGTTGGGTGCACGAGTGGGTTACATCGAACTGGATCTCAACAGCGGTAAGATCCTTGAGAGTTTTC
GCCCCGAAGAACGTTTTCCAATGATGAGCACTTTTAAAGTTCTGCTATGTGGCGCGGTATTATCCCGTAT
TGACGCCGGGCAAGAGCAACTCGGTCGCCGCATACACTATTCTCAGAATGACTTGGTTGAGTACTCACCA
GTCACAGAAAAGCATCTTACGGATGGCATGACAGTAAGAGAATTATGCAGTGCTGCCATAACCATGAGTG
ATAACACTGCGGCCAACTTACTTCTGACAACGATCGGAGGACCGAAGGAGCTAACCGCTTTTTTGCACAA
CATGGGGGATCATGTAACTCGCCTTGATCGTTGGGAACCGGAGCTGAATGAAGCCATACCAAACGACGAG
CGTGACACCACGATGCCTGTAGCAATGGCAACAACGTTGCGCAAACTATTAACTGGCGAACTACTTACTC
TAGCTTCCCGGCAACAATTAATAGACTGGATGGAGGCGGATAAAGTTGCAGGACCACTTCTGCGCTCGGC
CCTTCCGGCTGGCTGGTTTATTGCTGATAAATCTGGAGCCGGTGAGCGTGGGTCTCGCGGTATCATTGCA
GCACTGGGGCCAGATGGTAAGCCCTCCCGTATCGTAGTTATCTACACGACGGGGAGTCAGGCAACTATGG
ATGAACGAAATAGACAGATCGCTGAGATAGGTGCCTCACTGATTAAGCATTGGTAACTGTCAGACCAAGT
TTACTCATATATACTTTAGATTGATTTAAAACTTCATTTTTAATTTAAAAGGATCTAGGTGAAGATCCTT
TTTGATAATCTCATGACCAAAATCCCTTAACGTGAGTTTTCGTTCCACTGAGCGTCAGACCCCGTAGAAA
AGATCAAAGGATCTTCTTGAGATCCTTTTTTTCTGCGCGTAATCTGCTGCTTGCAAACAAAAAAACCACC
GCTACCAGCGGTGGTTTGTTTGCCGGATCAAGAGCTACCAACTCTTTTTCCGAAGGTAACTGGCTTCAGC
AGAGCGCAGATACCAAATACTGTTCTTCTAGTGTAGCCGTAGTTAGGCCACCACTTCAAGAACTCTGTAG
CACCGCCTACATACCTCGCTCTGCTAATCCTGTTACCAGTGGCTGCTGCCAGTGGCGATAAGTCGTGTCT
TACCGGGTTGGACTCAAGACGATAGTTACCGGATAAGGCGCAGCGGTCGGGCTGAACGGGGGGTTCGTGC
ACACAGCCCAGCTTGGAGCGAACGACCTACACCGAACTGAGATACCTACAGCGTGAGCTATGAGAAAGCG
CCACGCTTCCCGAAGGGAGAAAGGCGGACAGGTATCCGGTAAGCGGCAGGGTCGGAACAGGAGAGCGCAC
GAGGGAGCTTCCAGGGGGAAACGCCTGGTATCTTTATAGTCCTGTCGGGTTTCGCCACCTCTGACTTGAG
CGTCGATTTTTGTGATGCTCGTCAGGGGGGCGGAGCCTATGGAAAAACGCCAGCAACGCGGCCTTTTTAC
GGTTCCTGGCCTTTTGCTGGCCTTTTGCTCACATGTTCTTTCCTGCGTTATCCCCTGATTCTGTGGATAA
CCGTATTACCGCCTTTGAGTGAGCTGATACCGCTCGCCGCAGCCGAACGACCGAGCGCAGCGAGTCAGTG
AGCGAGGAAGCGGAAGAGCGCCCAATACGCAAACCGCCTCTCCCCGCGCGTTGGCCGATTCATTAATGCA
GCTGGCACGACAGGTTTCCCGACTGGAAAGCGGGCAGTGAGCGCAACGCAATTAATGTGAGTTAGCTCAC
TCATTAGGCACCCCAGGCTTTACACTTTATGCTTCCGGCTCGTATGTTGTGTGGAATTGTGAGCGGATAA
CAATTTCACACAGGAAACAGCTATGACCATGATTACGCCAAGCTTTTTTTCTACCTGTACCCTCCAAGGG
TCCTCCTGAAAATGTTCTATGTTATGTTAGTATCATTCGAAACATACCTTTGGGTCCTTTGGCCAATCCC
GGGGATCCTCTAGAGTCGACCTGCAGGCATGCCTCGAGTTGATGAACTGATGTCTTTCTAAATGGTGACC
GTTTCCTTTTATACTGAAAGTTGCTGAGAAAGCGAAAGTTACACCTTCAAACCTAACCAGTGTAATCTAA
CCAATTTCATTTTTCTGCCAGGAAAAAAAATGCGTTTTTCATTTGATAGATAATGTGTTTCCAAGAGAGA
TGGACAATGAAATTTAAGGAGAAATTTCTTCTATCTGTTTTTTTTTCTGGTTGGGGAAATCGGAATTTTT
TTGAAAATAAAGACAAAGCGAGTGTTTTTCAACGAATAATGTTCAAAAATGAAGTTCAATAACTAATCTC
AAAAATTTTCTTTCGAGAAAAAACTATGAATTATCTGGAGTTTTATTGTTTTTCAAAAATTATATACTCC
TTACTTCAAGGATTTGGGCAAATACTAAAATATTACCTAGCTGGGATACTAAAAGAGAAAGGCATAAGTT
TGGTTTTAAAATTTATTTCCAAATATTTCTATCCTATAATACAAAAATTTTTGAAACTAACCATATTGGT
TCAGAAAGCACGTCAATTTTGAACAAAGGTATTGTATGCTTACTGTTGTTTAGAACACACTAAATTTCGA
GTTTTTAGAGAGAAAATGCGTTAAATTTTCGAAAAAAAAAATTAAATAATACATTGGTGCAAATTTTCAA
ATGCTGGTACCGCTAGCGTCGACGGTACATCACAAGTTT
Features (pLannotate 1.2.2; 14 found; start..end, strand, type, name):
   1114..1138    -  protein_bind   attB2: mutant version of attB; recombination site for the Gateway® BP reaction BP Clonase™
   1161..1880    +  CDS            mEGFP: enhanced GFP with monomerizing A206K mutation (Zacharias et al., 2002) mammalian codon-optimized
   2398..2550    +  CDS            aex-5 (fragment): AEX5_CAEEL - Also known as kpc-3 From Caenorhabditis elegans.
   2677..2712    +  CDS            rop (fragment): Rop protein, which maintains plasmids at low copy number; rop
   2814..2913    +  misc_feature   bom (fragment): basis of mobility region from pBR322
   3011..3115    +  promoter       AmpR promoter: bla
   3116..3976    +  CDS            AmpR: β-lactamase; bla; confers resistance to ampicillin, carbenicillin, and related antibiotics
   4147..4735    +  rep_origin     ori: high-copy-number ColE1/pMB1/pBR322/pUC origin of replication
   4918..5010    +  CDS            lacI (fragment): lac repressor; lacI; The lac repressor binds to the lac operator to inhibit transcription in E. coli. This inhibition can be relieved by adding lactose or isopropyl-β-D-thiogalactopyranoside (IPTG).
   5023..5044    +  protein_bind   CAP binding site: CAP binding activates transcription in the presence of cAMP. E. coli catabolite activator protein
   5059..5089    +  promoter       lac promoter: promoter for the E. coli lac operon
   5097..5113    +  protein_bind   lac operator: The lac repressor binds to the lac operator to inhibit transcription in E. coli. This inhibition can be relieved by adding lactose or isopropyl-β-D-thiogalactopyranoside (IPTG). lac repressor encoded by lacI
   5248..5282    +  misc_feature   MCS (fragment): pUC18/19 multiple cloning site
   5982..17      +  protein_bind   attB1 (across the origin): mutant version of attB; recombination site for the Gateway® BP reaction BP Clonase™
