[The description below was written by a language model from this plasmid's Addgene catalogue record and pLannotate feature annotations shown in this document.]
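Description:
pCZGY1584 Pcol-19::ebp-2::mGFP::unc-54 3'UTR is a C. elegans expression plasmid of about 6 kb, built in a Gateway destination (pDEST-type) backbone and used as a marker of microtubule dynamics in the worm hypodermis (epidermis). It is propagated in E. coli through a high-copy ColE1/pUC-type origin and selected with ampicillin via the β-lactamase gene and its own promoter. The feature table also shows pUC-derived remnants (lac promoter and operator, CAP site, a partial multiple cloning site, and fragments of lacI, rop and bom) that are backbone leftovers rather than functional parts of the worm transgene.

The payload is a single expression cassette. A 665 bp col-19 promoter, cloned by restriction sites and followed by a synthetic intron, drives the roughly 1.1 kb ebp-2 coding region, which was inserted by Gateway recombination and is accordingly flanked by attB1 and attB2 sites. ebp-2 is fused at its C terminus to mGFP, annotated as monomeric EGFP carrying the A206K mutation, and the transcript is terminated by the unc-54 3'UTR. The short "aex-5" fragment detected downstream of GFP lies in the region where this 3'UTR is expected and is probably an annotation of genomic sequence carried with it; the promoter, ebp-2 and the 3'UTR are not themselves annotated by the automated tool. EBP-2 is the worm end-binding (EB1-family) protein, so the GFP fusion would label growing microtubule plus ends for live imaging. The depositor notes that the col-19 promoter and synthetic intron region lies in the opposite orientation in the sequenced plasmid relative to the depositor's sequence, and that this is not known to be a concern for function.
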