Addgene plasmid #129774: pCZGY1584 Pcol-19::ebp-2::mGFP::unc-54 3'UTR
Purpose: Marker of microtubule dynamics in C. elegans hypodermis
Depositing lab: Andrew Chisholm. Publication: DAPK interacts with Patronin and the microtubule cytoskeleton in epidermal development and wound repair. Chuang M, Hsiao TI, Tong A, Xu S, Chisholm AD. Elife. 2016 Sep 23;5. doi: 10.7554/eLife.15833. PubMed 27661253.
Backbone
  Vector backbone: pDEST
  Backbone manufacturer: Invitrogen Gateway
  Backbone size w/o insert (bp): 2500
  Total vector size (bp): 5985
  Vector type: Worm Expression, Synthetic Biology ; Gateway
Growth in bacteria
  Bacterial resistance: Ampicillin, 100 μg/mL
  Growth temperature: 37°C
  Growth strain: DH5alpha
  Copy number: Unknown
Gene/Insert 1
  Gene/Insert name: Pcol-19 (alt name: col-19p)
  Species: C. elegans (nematode)
  Insert size (bp): 665
  Promoter: Pcol-19
  Tag / fusion protein: Synthetic Intron (N terminal on backbone)
  Cloning method: Restriction Enzyme; 5′ cloning site HindIII (unknown if destroyed); 3′ cloning site KpnI (unknown if destroyed)
  Sequencing primers: 5′ CAGGAAACAGCTATGACCATG; 3′ ttgatgaactgatgtctttc
Gene/Insert 2
  Gene/Insert name: ebp-2
  Species: C. elegans (nematode)
  Insert size (bp): 1100
  GenBank ID: CELE_VW02B12L.3
  Entrez Gene: ebp-2 (a.k.a. CELE_VW02B12L.3)
  Tag / fusion protein: mGFP (C terminal on backbone)
  Cloning method: Gateway Cloning
  Sequencing primers: 5′ CCAAAGGACCCAAAGGTATG; 3′ CTGAACTTGTGGCCGTTTAC
Gene/Insert 3
  Gene/Insert name: unc-54 3'UTR
  Species: C. elegans (nematode)
  Insert size (bp): 735
  Cloning method: Unknown
  Sequencing primers: 5′ TCGGCATGGACGAGCTGTAC; 3′ TGCCGCATAGTTAAGCCAGC
Resource information
  A portion of this plasmid was derived from a plasmid made by: Made by Suhong Xu in the Chisholm Lab
Terms and licenses: Academic/Nonprofit Terms; Industry Terms: Not Available to Industry
Depositor comments: Please note: The plasmid region containing col-19 promoter and 5' synthetic intron are in the opposite orientation in the plasmid compared to the depositor's sequence. This is not known to be a concern for plasmid function.
How to cite: pCZGY1584 Pcol-19::ebp-2::mGFP::unc-54 3'UTR was a gift from Andrew Chisholm (Addgene plasmid # 129774 ; http://n2t.net/addgene:129774 ; RRID:Addgene_129774)
